Addgene plasmid #152862: pGBW-m4133833
Purpose: Mammalian expression plasmid for SARS-CoV-2 N (nucleocapsid)
Depositing lab: Ginkgo Bioworks & Benjie Chen. Depositing organization: Ginkgo Bioworks.
Backbone
  Vector backbone: pTwist_CMV_Puro_6
  Backbone size w/o insert (bp): 6080
  Vector type: Mammalian Expression
  Selectable markers: Puromycin
Growth in bacteria
  Bacterial resistance: Ampicillin, 100 μg/mL
  Growth temperature: 37°C
  Growth strain: DH5alpha
  Copy number: High Copy
Gene/Insert
  Gene/Insert name: SARS-CoV-2 N (nucleocapsid) (alt names: nucleocapsid phosphoprotein; N protein)
  Species: Severe acute respiratory syndrome coronavirus 2
  Insert size (bp): 1253
  Mutation: wt
  Entrez Gene: N (a.k.a. GU280_gp10)
  Promoter: CMV
  Tag / fusion protein: Cleavable TEV;TapTag (C terminal on backbone)
  Cloning method: Unknown
Resource information
  A portion of this plasmid was derived from a plasmid made by: GinkgoBioworks
Depositor comments: NCBI reference sequence: YP_009724397.2
How to cite: pGBW-m4133833 was a gift from Ginkgo Bioworks & Benjie Chen (Addgene plasmid # 152862 ; http://n2t.net/addgene:152862 ; RRID:Addgene_152862)
