[The description below was written by a language model from this plasmid's Addgene catalogue record and pLannotate feature annotations shown in this document.]
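Description:
pGBW-m4133833 is a mammalian expression plasmid built on the pTwist_CMV_Puro_6 backbone that carries the wild-type nucleocapsid (N) coding sequence of SARS-CoV-2. In bacteria it is maintained as a high-copy plasmid through a ColE1/pUC-type origin and selected with ampicillin via an intact β-lactamase gene. A short additional β-lactamase fragment is also annotated but appears to be a remnant. For selection in mammalian cells, a separate cassette places the puromycin N-acetyltransferase gene under the human ubiquitin C promoter, followed by a synthetic polyadenylation signal.

The expression unit consists of the CMV immediate-early enhancer and promoter driving the N open reading frame, which is fused at its C terminus to a backbone-encoded tag recorded as a TEV-cleavable TAP tag. The feature table is consistent with this. Downstream of N it detects a fragment matching human myosin light chain kinase 2, likely the calmodulin-binding peptide of a classical tandem affinity purification tag, and a fragment of Staphylococcus aureus protein A, whose immunoglobulin-binding domains allow capture on IgG. The TEV site itself is not separately annotated. An SV40 polyadenylation signal is annotated after the fusion, though on the reverse strand. The cassettes are flanked by bacterial and T7 transcription terminators and by β-globin insulator elements, which help isolate the units from read-through and neighbouring regulatory influence.

The record states only that the plasmid is for mammalian expression of N. The tag design suits two-step affinity purification of the protein and its binding partners, and puromycin allows enrichment or stable selection of transfected cells.
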