Features (pLannotate 1.2.2; 22 found; start..end, strand, type, name):
      1..304     +  enhancer       CMV enhancer: human cytomegalovirus immediate early enhancer
    377..394     -  promoter       CMV promoter (fragment): human cytomegalovirus (CMV) immediate early promoter
    457..508     +  promoter       CMVd2 promoter: truncated human cytomegalovirus (CMV) immediate early promoter that yields moderately reduced expression relative to the full-length promoter
    583..1839    +  CDS            N: NCAP_SARS2 - Experimental evidence at protein level: Swiss-Prot protein existence level 1. Packages the positive strand viral genome RNA into a helical ribonucleocapsid (RNP) and plays a fundamental role during virion assembly through its interactions with the viral genome and membrane protein M. Plays an important role in enhancing the efficiency of subgenomic viral RNA transcription as well as viral replication (By similarity). May modulate transforming growth factor-beta signaling by binding host smad3 (By similarity). From Severe acute respiratory syndrome coronavirus 2 (2019-nCoV) (SARS-C
   1894..1971    +  CDS            MYLK2 (fragment): MYLK2_HUMAN - Experimental evidence at protein level: Swiss-Prot protein existence level 1. Implicated in the level of global muscle contraction and cardiac function. Phosphorylates a specific serine in the N-terminus of a myosin light chain. From Homo sapiens (Human).
   2053..2403    +  CDS            spa (fragment): SPA_STAAU - Experimental evidence at protein level: Swiss-Prot protein existence level 1. Plays a role in the inhibition of the host innate and adaptive immune responses. Possesses five immunoglobulin-binding domains that capture both the fragment crystallizable region (Fc region) and the Fab region (part of Ig that identifies antigen) of immunoglobulins (By similarity). In turn, Staphylococcus aureus is protected from phagocytic killing via inhibition of Ig Fc region. In addition, the host elicited B-cell response is prevented due to a decrease of antibody-secreting cell proliferation that en
   2468..2589    -  polyA_signal   SV40 poly(A) signal: SV40 polyadenylation signal
   2612..2681    -  CDS            large T antigen (fragment): large T antigen from SV40 (simian virus 40)
   2704..2750    +  terminator     T7 terminator: transcription terminator for bacteriophage T7 RNA polymerase
   2780..2916    +  terminator     rrnG terminator: transcription terminator from the E. coli ribosomal RNA rrnG operon (Albrechtsen et al., 1991)
   2961..3032    +  misc_feature   3' β-globin insulator: insulator downstream of the human β-globin locus (Farrell et al., 2002)
   3258..3846    -  rep_origin     ori: high-copy-number ColE1/pMB1/pBR322/pUC origin of replication
   4018..4082    -  CDS            bla(M) (fragment): β-lactamase lacking the signal sequence; bla(M); allows cytosolic expression of β-lactamase
   4346..5555    +  promoter       UbC promoter: human ubiquitin C promoter
   5559..6156    +  CDS            PuroR (fragment): puromycin N-acetyltransferase; pac from Streptomyces; confers resistance to puromycin
   6185..6233    +  polyA_signal   poly(A) signal: synthetic polyadenylation signal
   6499..7359    +  CDS            AmpR: β-lactamase; bla; confers resistance to ampicillin, carbenicillin, and related antibiotics
   7372..7508    +  terminator     rrnG terminator: transcription terminator from the E. coli ribosomal RNA rrnG operon (Albrechtsen et al., 1991)
   7660..7731    +  misc_feature   5' β-globin insulator: insulator upstream of the human β-globin locus (Farrell et al., 2002)
   7736..7782    -  terminator     T7 terminator: transcription terminator for bacteriophage T7 RNA polymerase
   7800..7848    -  polyA_signal   poly(A) signal: synthetic polyadenylation signal
   7879..7928    +  enhancer       CMV enhancer (fragment): human cytomegalovirus immediate early enhancer
>Addgene plasmid #152862 | pGBW-m4133833 | addgene full sequence | sequence record 300241 | Addgene NGS Result
CGTTACATAACTTACGGTAAATGGCCCGCCTGGCTGACCGCCCAACGACCCCCGCCCATTGACGTCAATA
ATGACGTATGTTCCCATAGTAACGCCAATAGGGACTTTCCATTGACGTCAATGGGTGGAGTATTTACGGT
AAACTGCCCACTTGGCAGTACATCAAGTGTATCATATGCCAAGTACGCCCCCTATTGACGTCAATGACGG
TAAATGGCCCGCCTGGCATTATGCCCAGTACATGACCTTATGGGACTTTCCTACTTGGCAGTACATCTAC
GTATTAGTCATCGCTATTACCATGCTGATGCGGTTTTGGCAGTACATCAATGGGCGTGGATAGCGGTTTG
ACTCACGGGGATTTCCAAGTCTCCACCCCATTGACGTCAATGGGAGTTTGTTTTGGCACCAAAATCAACG
GGACTTTCCAAAATGTCGTAACAACTCCGCCCCATTGACGCAAATGGGCGGTAGGCGTGTACGGTGGGAG
GTCTATATAAGCAGAGCTGGTTTAGTGAACCGTCAGATCAGATCTTTGTCGATCCTACCATCCACTCGAC
ACACCCGCCAGCGGCCGCCACCATGTCTGATAATGGACCCCAAAATCAGCGAAATGCACCCCGCATTACG
TTTGGTGGACCCTCAGATTCAACTGGCAGTAACCAGAATGGAGAACGCAGTGGGGCGCGATCAAAACAAC
GTCGGCCCCAAGGTTTACCCAATAATACTGCGTCTTGGTTCACCGCTCTCACTCAACATGGCAAGGAAGA
CCTTAAATTCCCTCGAGGACAAGGCGTTCCAATTAACACCAATAGCAGTCCAGATGACCAAATTGGCTAC
TACCGAAGAGCTACCAGACGAATTCGTGGTGGTGACGGTAAAATGAAAGATCTCAGTCCAAGATGGTATT
TCTACTACCTAGGAACTGGGCCAGAAGCTGGACTTCCCTATGGTGCTAACAAAGACGGCATCATATGGGT
TGCAACTGAGGGAGCCTTGAATACACCAAAAGATCACATTGGCACCCGCAATCCTGCTAACAATGCTGCA
ATCGTGCTACAACTTCCTCAAGGAACAACATTGCCAAAAGGCTTCTACGCAGAAGGGAGCAGAGGCGGCA
GTCAAGCCTCTTCTCGTTCCTCATCACGTAGTCGCAACAGTTCAAGAAATTCAACTCCAGGCAGCAGTAG
GGGAACTTCTCCTGCTAGAATGGCTGGCAATGGCGGTGATGCTGCTCTTGCTTTGCTGCTGCTTGACAGA
TTGAACCAGCTTGAGAGCAAAATGTCTGGTAAAGGCCAACAACAACAAGGCCAAACTGTCACTAAGAAAT
CTGCTGCTGAGGCTTCTAAGAAGCCTCGGCAAAAACGTACTGCCACTAAAGCATACAATGTAACACAAGC
TTTCGGCAGACGTGGTCCAGAACAAACCCAAGGAAATTTTGGGGACCAGGAACTAATCAGACAAGGAACT
GATTACAAACATTGGCCGCAAATTGCACAATTTGCCCCCAGCGCTTCAGCGTTCTTCGGAATGTCGCGCA
TTGGCATGGAAGTCACACCTTCGGGAACGTGGTTGACCTACACAGGTGCCATCAAATTGGATGACAAAGA
TCCAAATTTCAAAGATCAAGTCATTTTGCTGAATAAGCATATTGACGCATACAAAACATTCCCACCAACA
GAGCCTAAAAAGGACAAAAAGAAGAAGGCTGATGAAACTCAAGCCTTACCGCAGAGACAGAAGAAACAGC
AAACTGTGACTCTTCTTCCTGCTGCAGATTTGGATGATTTCTCCAAACAATTGCAACAATCCATGAGCAG
TGCTGACTCAACTCAGGCCGAAAACCTTTACTTTCAGTCGGGACGGCGAATCCCGGGGCTGATAAATCCC
TGGAAAAGGAGATGGAAGAAGAACTTTATTGCAGTGTCTGCGGCTAACCGGTTCAAAAAGATCAGTTCAA
GCGGCGCCCTAGATTACGACATTCCTACGACCGCCTCCGAGAATCTCTATTTCCAGGGTGAATTTGGCTT
GGCACAACATGACGAGGCCGTCGATAACAAGTTTAATAAAGAACAGCAGAACGCTTTCTATGAGATCCTT
CACTTACCAAATCTGAACGAAGAGCAACGCAACGCTTTCATTCAGAGCCTGAAAGACGATCCCTCGCAGT
CTGCAAATCTCCTGGCCGAAGCCAAGAAGCTGAATGACGCACAGGCTCCAAAAGTTGATAACAAGTTTAA
CAAGGAGCAGCAGAATGCTTTCTACGAGATATTGCACCTTCCTAATCTGAATGAGGAACAAAGAAATGCA
TTTATCCAGTCCCTAAAAGACGATCCATCACAGAGTGCCAACCTGCTTGCGGAAGCCAAAAAGCTCAATG
ATGCCCAGGCCCCGAAAGTAGACGCGAACCATCAATAAGCTAGCTTGACTGACTGAGATACAGCGTACCT
TCAGCTCACAGACATGATAAGATACATTGATGAGTTTGGACAAACCACAACTAGAATGCAGTGAAAAAAA
TGCTTTATTTGTGAAATTTGTGATGCTATTGCTTTATTTGTAACCATTATAAGCTGCAATAAACAAGTTA
ACAACAACAATTGCATTCATTTTATGTTTCAGGTTCAGGGGGAGGTGTGGGAGGTTTTTTAAAGCAAGTA
AAACCTCTACAAATGTGGTATTGGCCCATCTCTATCGGTATCGTAGCATAACCCCTTGGGGCCTCTAAAC
GGGTCTTGAGGGGTTTTTTGTGCCCCTCGGGCCGGATTGCTATCTACCGGCATTGGCGCAGAAAAAAATG
CCTGATGCGACGCTGCGCGTCTTATACTCCCACATATGCCAGATTCAGCAACGGATACGGCTTCCCCAAC
TTGCCCACTTCCATACGTGTCCTCCTTACCAGAAATTTATCCTTAAGGTCGTCAGCTATCCTGCAGGCGA
TCTCTCGATTTCGATCAAGACATTCCTTTAATGGTCTTTTCTGGACACCACTAGGGGTCAGAAGTAGTTC
ATCAAACTTTCTTCCCTCCCTAATCTCATTGGTTACCTTGGGCTATCGAAACTTAATTAACCAGTCAAGT
CAGCTACTTGGCGAGATCGACTTGTCTGGGTTTCGACTACGCTCAGAATTGCGTCAGTCAAGTTCGATCT
GGTCCTTGCTATTGCACCCGTTCTCCGATTACGAGTTTCATTTAAATCATGTGAGCAAAAGGCCAGCAAA
AGGCCAGGAACCGTAAAAAGGCCGCGTTGCTGGCGTTTTTCCATAGGCTCCGCCCCCCTGACGAGCATCA
CAAAAATCGACGCTCAAGTCAGAGGTGGCGAAACCCGACAGGACTATAAAGATACCAGGCGTTTCCCCCT
GGAAGCTCCCTCGTGCGCTCTCCTGTTCCGACCCTGCCGCTTACCGGATACCTGTCCGCCTTTCTCCCTT
CGGGAAGCGTGGCGCTTTCTCATAGCTCACGCTGTAGGTATCTCAGTTCGGTGTAGGTCGTTCGCTCCAA
GCTGGGCTGTGTGCACGAACCCCCCGTTCAGCCCGACCGCTGCGCCTTATCCGGTAACTATCGTCTTGAG
TCCAACCCGGTAAGACACGACTTATCGCCACTGGCAGCAGCCACTGGTAACAGGATTAGCAGAGCGAGGT
ATGTAGGCGGTGCTACAGAGTTCTTGAAGTGGTGGCCTAACTACGGCTACACTAGAAGAACAGTATTTGG
TATCTGCGCTCTGCTGAAGCCAGTTACCTTCGGAAAAAGAGTTGGTAGCTCTTGATCCGGCAAACAAACC
ACCGCTGGTAGCGGTGGTTTTTTTGTTTGCAAGCAGCAGATTACGCGCAGAAAAAAAGGATCTCAAGAAG
ATCCTTTGATCTTTTCTACGGGGTCTGACGCTCAGTGGAACGAAAACTCACGTTAAGGGATTTTGGTCAT
GAGATTATCAAAAAGGATCTTCACCTAGATCCTTTTAAATTAAAAATGAAGTTTTAAATCAATCTAAAGT
ATATATGAGTAAACTTGGTCTGACAGTTACCAATGCTTAATCAGTGAGGCACCTATCTCAGCGATCTGTC
TATTTCGTTCATCCATAGTTGCATTTAAATTTCCGAACTCTCCAAGGCCCTCGTCGGAAAATCTTCAAAC
CTTTCGTCCGATCCATCTTGCAGGCTACCTCTCGAACGAACTATCGCAAGTCTCTTGGCCGGCCTTGCGC
CTTGGCTATTGCTTGGCAGCGCCTATCGCCAGGTATTACTCCAATCCCGAATATCCGAGATCGGGATCAC
CCGAGAGAAGTTCAACCTACATCCTCAATCCCGATCTATCCGAGATCCGAGGAATATCGAAATCGGGGCG
CGCCTGGCCTCCGCGCCGGGTTTTGGCGCCTCCCGCGGGCGCCCCCCTCGTCACGGCGAGCGCTGCCACG
TCAGACGAAGGGCGCAGGAGCGTCCTGATCCTTCCGCCCGGACGCTCAGGACAGCGGCCCGCTGCTCATA
AGACTCGGCCTTAGAACCCCAGTATCAGCAGAAGGACATTTTAGGACGGGACTTGGGTGACTCTAGGGCA
CTGGTTTTCTTTCCAGAGAGCGGAACAGGCGAGGAAAAGTAGTCCCTTCTCGGCGATTCTGCGGAGGGAT
CTCCGTGGGGCGGTGAACGCCGATGATTATATAAGGACGCGCCGGGTGTGGCACAGCTAGTTCCGTCGCA
GCCGGGATTTGGGTCGCGGTTCTTGTTTGTGGATCGCTGTGATCGTCACTTGGTGAGTAGCGGGCTGCTG
GGCTGGCCGGGGCTTTCGTGGCCGCCGGGCCGCTCGGTGGGACGGAAGCGTGTGGAGAGACCGCCAAGGG
CTGTAGTCTGGGTCCGCGAGCAAGGTTGCCCTGAACTGGGGGTTGGGGGGAGCGCAGCAAAATGGCGGCT
GTTCCCGAGTCTTGAATGGAAGACGCTTGTGAGGCGGGCTGTGAGGTCGTTGAAACAAGGTGGGGGGCAT
GGTGGGCGGCAAGAACCCAAGGTCTTGAGCCCTTCGCTAATGCGGGAAAGCTCTTATTCGGGTGAGATGG
GCTGGGCACCATCTGGGGACCCTGACGTGAAGTTTGTCACTGACTGGAGAACTCGGTTTGTCGTCTGTTG
CGGGGGCGGCAGTTATGGCGGTGCCGTTGGGCAGTGCACCCGTACCTTTGGGAGCGCGCGCCCTCGTCGT
GTCGTGACGTCACCCGTTCTGTTGGCTTATAATGCAGGGTGGGGCCACCTGCCGGTAGGTGTGCGGTAGG
CTTTTCTCCGTCGCAGGACGCAGGGTTCGGGCCTAGGGTAGGCTCTCCTGAATCGACAGGCGCCGGACCT
CTGGTGAGGGGAGGGATAAGTGAGGCGTCAGTTTCTTTGGTCGGTTTTATGTACCTATCTTCTTAAGTAG
CTGAAGCTCCGGTTTTGAACTATGCGCTCGGGGTTGGCGAGTGTGTTTTGTGAAGTTTTTTAGGCACCTT
TTGAAATGTAATCATTTGGGTCAATATGTAATTTTCAGTGTTAGACTTGTAAATTGTCCGCTAAATTCTG
GCCGTTTTTGGCTTTTTTGTTAGACAACATGACCGAGTACAAGCCCACGGTGCGCCTCGCCACCCGCGAC
GACGTCCCCAGGGCCGTACGCACCCTCGCCGCCGCGTTCGCCGACTACCCCGCCACGCGCCACACCGTCG
ATCCGGACCGCCACATCGAGCGGGTCACCGAGCTGCAAGAACTCTTCCTCACGCGCGTCGGGCTCGACAT
CGGCAAGGTGTGGGTCGCGGACGACGGCGCCGCGGTGGCGGTCTGGACCACGCCGGAGAGCGTCGAAGCG
GGGGCGGTGTTCGCCGAGATCGGCCCGCGCATGGCCGAGTTGAGCGGTTCCCGGCTGGCCGCGCAGCAAC
AGATGGAGGGCCTCCTGGCGCCGCACCGGCCCAAGGAGCCCGCGTGGTTCCTGGCCACCGTCGGCGTCTC
GCCCGACCACCAGGGCAAGGGTCTGGGCAGCGCCGTCGTGCTCCCCGGAGTGGAGGCCGCCGAGCGCGCC
GGGGTGCCCGCCTTCCTGGAGACCTCCGCGCCCCGCAACCTCCCCTTCTACGAGCGGCTCGGCTTCACCG
TCACCGCCGACGTCGAGGTGCCCGAAGGACCGCGCACCTGGTGCATGACCCGCAAGCCCGGTGCCTAGGC
TAGTATGTAAGCCTAGTCTTAGATAATAAAATCGCTATCCATCGAAGATGGATGTGTGTTGGTTTTTTGT
GTGTGTAACGCTAGGCGCGCCTGGTGTACCGAGAACGATCCTCTCAGTGCGAGTCTCGACGATCCATATC
GTTGCTTGGCAGTCAGCCAGTCGGAATCCAGCTTGGGACCCAGGAAGTCCAATCGTCAGATATTGTACTC
AAGCCTGGTCACGGCAGCGTACCGATCTGTTTAAACCTAGATATTGATAGTCTGATCGGTCAACGTATAA
TCGAGTCCTAGCTTTTGCAAACATCTATCAAGAGACAGGATCAGCAGGAGGCTTTCGCATGAGTATTCAA
CATTTCCGTGTCGCCCTTATTCCCTTTTTTGCGGCATTTTGCCTTCCTGTTTTTGCTCACCCAGAAACGC
TGGTGAAAGTAAAAGATGCTGAAGATCAGTTGGGTGCGCGAGTGGGTTACATCGAACTGGATCTCAACAG
CGGTAAGATCCTTGAGAGTTTTCGCCCCGAAGAACGCTTTCCAATGATGAGCACTTTTAAAGTTCTGCTA
TGTGGCGCGGTATTATCCCGTATTGACGCCGGGCAAGAGCAACTCGGTCGCCGCATACACTATTCTCAGA
ATGACTTGGTTGAGTATTCACCAGTCACAGAAAAGCATCTTACGGATGGCATGACAGTAAGAGAATTATG
CAGTGCTGCCATAACCATGAGTGATAACACTGCGGCCAACTTACTTCTGACAACGATTGGAGGACCGAAG
GAGCTAACCGCTTTTTTGCACAACATGGGGGATCATGTAACTCGCCTTGATCGTTGGGAACCGGAGCTGA
ATGAAGCCATACCAAACGACGAGCGTGACACCACGATGCCTGTAGCAATGGCAACAACCTTGCGTAAACT
ATTAACTGGCGAACTACTTACTCTAGCTTCCCGGCAACAGTTGATAGACTGGATGGAGGCGGATAAAGTT
GCAGGACCACTTCTGCGCTCGGCCCTTCCGGCTGGCTGGTTTATTGCTGATAAATCTGGAGCCGGTGAGC
GTGGGTCTCGCGGTATCATTGCAGCACTGGGGCCAGATGGTAAGCCCTCCCGTATCGTAGTTATCTACAC
GACGGGGAGTCAGGCAACTATGGATGAACGAAATAGACAGATCGCTGAGATAGGTGCCTCACTGATTAAG
CATTGGTAACCGATTCTAGGTGCATTGGCGCAGAAAAAAATGCCTGATGCGACGCTGCGCGTCTTATACT
CCCACATATGCCAGATTCAGCAACGGATACGGCTTCCCCAACTTGCCCACTTCCATACGTGTCCTCCTTA
CCAGAAATTTATCCTTAAGATCCCGAATCGTTTAAACTCGACTCTGGCTCTATCGAATCTCCGTCGTTTC
GAGCTTACGCGAACAGCCGTGGCGCTCATTTGCTCGTCGGGCATCGAATCTCGTCAGCTATCGTCAGCTT
ACCTTTTTGGCAGCGATCGCGGCTCCCGACATCTTGGACCATTAGCTCCACAGGTATCTTCTTCCCTCTA
GTGGTCATAACAGCAGCTTCAGCTACCTCTCAATTCAAAAAACCCCTCAAGACCCGTTTAGAGGCCCCAA
GGGGTTATGCTATCAATCGTTGCGTTACACACACAAAAAACCAACACACATCCATCTTCGATGGATAGCG
ATTTTATTATCTAACTGCTGATCGAGTGTAGCCAGATCTAGTAATCAATTACGGGGTCATTAGTTCATAG
CCCATATATGGAGTTCCG
